>Addgene plasmid #172417 | MAC-IFITM1 | addgene full sequence | sequence record 340213 | Addgene NGS Result
TGTGTGTTGGAGGTCGCTGAGTAGTGCGCGAGCAAAATTTAAGCTACAACAAGGCAAGGCTTGACCGACA
ATTGCATGAAGAATCTGCTTAGGGTTAGGCGTTTTGCGCTGCTTCGCGATGTACGGGCCAGATATACGCG
TTGACATTGATTATTGACTAGTTATTAATAGTAATCAATTACGGGGTCATTAGTTCATAGCCCATATATG
GAGTTCCGCGTTACATAACTTACGGTAAATGGCCCGCCTGGCTGACCGCCCAACGACCCCCGCCCATTGA
CGTCAATAATGACGTATGTTCCCATAGTAACGCCAATAGGGACTTTCCATTGACGTCAATGGGTGGAGTA
TTTACGGTAAACTGCCCACTTGGCAGTACATCAAGTGTATCATATGCCAAGTACGCCCCCTATTGACGTC
AATGACGGTAAATGGCCCGCCTGGCATTATGCCCAGTACATGACCTTATGGGACTTTCCTACTTGGCAGT
ACATCTACGTATTAGTCATCGCTATTACCATGGTGATGCGGTTTTGGCAGTACATCAATGGGCGTGGATA
GCGGTTTGACTCACGGGGATTTCCAAGTCTCCACCCCATTGACGTCAATGGGAGTTTGTTTTGGCACCAA
AATCAACGGGACTTTCCAAAATGTCGTAACAACTCCGCCCCATTGACGCAAATGGGCGGTAGGCGTGTAC
GGTGGGAGGTCTATATAAGCAGAGCTCTCCCTATCAGTGATAGAGATCTCCCTATCAGTGATAGAGATCG
TCGACGAGCTCGTTTAGTGAACCGTCAGATCGCCTGGAGACGCCATCCACGCTGTTTTGACCTCCATAGA
AGACACCGGGACCGATCCAGCCTCCGGACTCTAGCGTTTAAACTTAAGCTTGGTACCGAGCTCGGATCCA
CTAGTCCAGTGTGGTGGAATTCTGCAGATATCCAGCACAGTGGCGGCCGCTCGAGACCATGAAGGACAAC
ACCGTGCCCCTGAAGCTGATCGCCCTGCTGGCCAACGGCGAGTTCCACTCTGGCGAGCAGCTGGGCGAGA
CACTGGGCATGAGCAGAGCCGCCATCAACAAGCACATCCAGACCCTGCGGGACTGGGGCGTGGACGTGTT
CACAGTGCCCGGCAAGGGCTACAGCCTGCCCGAGCCCATCCAGCTGCTGAACGCCAAGCAGATCCTGGGC
CAGCTGGATGGCGGATCTGTGGCCGTGCTGCCCGTGATCGACAGCACCAACCAGTATCTGCTCGACCGGA
TCGGCGAGCTGAAGTCCGGCGACGCCTGTATCGCCGAGTACCAGCAGGCCGGCAGAGGCGGCAGGGGCAG
AAAGTGGTTCAGCCCCTTCGGCGCCAACCTGTACCTGAGCATGTTCTGGAGACTGGAACAGGGCCCAGCC
GCCGCTATTGGCCTGAGCCTGGTCATCGGCATCGTGATGGCCGAGGTGCTGCGGAAGCTGGGCGCCGACA
AAGTGCGCGTGAAGTGGCCCAACGACCTGTATCTGCAGGACCGGAAGCTGGCCGGCATCCTGGTGGAACT
GACCGGCAAAACAGGCGACGCCGCCCAGATCGTGATCGGCGCTGGCATCAACATGGCCATGCGGCGGGTG
GAAGAGAGCGTGGTCAACCAGGGCTGGATCACCCTGCAGGAAGCCGGCATCAACCTGGACCGGAACACCC
TGGCCGCCATGCTGATCAGAGAGCTGAGAGCCGCCCTGGAACTGTTCGAGCAGGAAGGCCTGGCCCCCTA
CCTGAGCAGATGGGAGAAGCTGGACAACTTCATCAACCGGCCCGTGAAACTGATCATCGGCGACAAAGAG
ATCTTCGGCATCAGCCGGGGCATCGACAAGCAGGGGGCCCTGCTCCTGGAACAGGACGGCATCATCAAGC
CCTGGATGGGCGGCGAGATCAGCCTGCGGAGCGCCGAGAAGTACCCATACGATGTTCCTGACTATGCCGG
TACCGAGCTCGGATCCACCATGGCTAGCTGGAGCCACCCGCAGTTCGAGAAAGGTGGAGGTTCCGGAGGT
GGATCGGGAGGTGGATCGTGGAGCCACCCGCAGTTCGAAAAAGCGGCCGATATCACAAGTTTGTACAAAA
AAGCAGGCTCCACCATGCACAAGGAGGAACATGAGGTGGCTGTGCTGGGGGCACCCCCCAGCACCATCCT
TCCAAGGTCCACCGTGATCAACATCCACAGCGAGACCTCCGTGCCCGACCATGTCGTCTGGTCCCTGTTC
AACACCCTCTTCTTGAACTGGTGCTGTCTGGGCTTCATAGCATTCGCCTACTCCGTGAAGTCTAGGGACA
GGAAGATGGTTGGCGACGTGACCGGGGCCCAGGCCTATGCCTCCACCGCCAAGTGCCTGAACATCTGGGC
CCTGATTCTGGGCATCCTCATGACCATTGGATTCATCCTGTTACTGGTATTCGGCTCTGTGACAGTCTAC
CATATTATGTTACAGATAATACAGGAAAAACGGGGTTACTAGGACCCAGCTTTCTTGTACAAAGTGGTGA
CGTAAGCTAGGGGCCCGTTTAAACCCGCTGATCAGCCTCGACTGTGCCTTCTAGTTGCCAGCCATCTGTT
GTTTGCCCCTCCCCCGTGCCTTCCTTGACCCTGGAAGGTGCCACTCCCACTGTCCTTTCCTAATAAAATG
AGGAAATTGCATCGCATTGTCTGAGTAGGTGTCATTCTATTCTGGGGGGTGGGGTGGGGCAGGACAGCAA
GGGGGAGGATTGGGAAGACAATAGCAGGCATGCTGGGGATGCGGTGGGCTCTATGGCTTCTGAGGCGGAA
AGAACCAGCTGGGGCTCTAGGGGGTATCCCC
[124 nt withheld, positions 2832-2955]
C
[91 nt withheld, positions 2957-3047]
AGGGTGATGGTTCACGTACCTAGAAGTTCCTATTCCGAAGTTCCTATTCTCTAGAAAGTATAGGAACTTC
CTTGGCCAAAAAGCCTGAACTCACCGCGACGTCTGTCGAGAAGTTTCTGATCGAAAAGTTCGACAGCGTC
TCCGACCTGATGCAGCTCTCGGAGGGCGAAGAATCTCGTGCTTTCAGCTTCGATGTAGGAGGGCGTGGAT
ATGTCCTGCGGGTAAATAGCTGCGCCGATGGTTTCTACAAAGATCGTTATGTTTATCGGCACTTTGCATC
GGCCGCGCTCCCGATTCCGGAAGTGCTTGACATTGGGGAATTCAGCGAGAGCCTGACCTATTGCATCTCC
CGCCGTGCACAGGGTGTCACGTTGCAAGACCTGCCTGAAACCGAACTGCCCGCTGTTCTGCAGCCGGTCG
CGGAGGCCATGGATGCGATCGCTGCGGCCGATCTTAGCCAGACGAGCGGGTTCGGCCCATTCGGACCGCA
AGGAATCGGTCAATACACTACATGGCGTGATTTCATATGCGCGATTGCTGATCCCCATGTGTATCACTGG
CAAACTGTGATGGACGACACCGTCAGTGCGTCCGTCGCGCAGGCTCTCGATGAGCTGATGCTTTGGGCCG
AGGACTGCCCCGAAGTCCGGCACCTCGTGCACGCGGATTTCGGCTCCAACAATGTCCTGACGGACAATGG
CCGCATAACAGCGGTCATTGACTGGAGCGAGGCGATGTTCGGGGATTCCCAATACGAGGTCGCCAACATC
TTCTTCTGGAGGCCGTGGTTGGCTTGTATGGAGCAGCAGACGCGCTACTTCGAGCGGAGGCATCCGGAGC
TTGCAGGATCGCCGCGGCTCCGGGCGTATATGCTCCGCATTGGTCTTGACCAACTCTATCAGAGCTTGGT
TGACGGCAATTTCGATGATGCAGCTTGGGCGCAGGGTCGATGCGACGCAATCGTCCGATCCGGAGCCGGG
ACTGTCGGGCGTACACAAATCGCCCGCAGAAGCGCGGCCGTCTGGACCGATGGCTGTGTAGAAGTACTCG
CCGATAGTGGAAACCGACGCCCCAGCACTCGTCCGAGGGCAAAGGAATAGCACGTACTACGAGATTTCGA
TTCCACCGCCGCCTTCTATGAAAGGTTGGGCTTCGGAATCGTTTTCCGGGACGCCGGCTGGATGATCCTC
CAGCGCGGGGATCTCATGCTGGAGTTCTTCGCCCACCCCAACTTGTTTATTGCAGCTTATAATGGTTACA
AATAAAGCAATAGCATCACAAATTTCACAAATAAAGCATTTTTTTCACTGCATTCTAGTTGTGGTTTGTC
CAAACTCATCAATGTATCTTATCATGTCTGTATACCGTCGACCTCTAGCTAGAGCTTGGCGTAATCATGG
TCATAGCTGTTTCCTGTGTGAAATTGTTATCCGCTCACAATTCCACACAACATACGAGCCGGAAGCATAA
AGTGTAAAGCCTGGGGTGCCTAATGAGTGAGCTAACTCACATTAATTGCGTTGCGCTCACTGCCCGCTTT
CCAGTCGGGAAACCTGTCGTGCCAGCTGCATTAATGAATCGGCCAACGCGCGGGGAGAGGCGGTTTGCGT
ATTGGGCGCTCTTCCGCTTCCTCGCTCACTGACTCGCTGCGCTCGGTCGTTCGGCTGCGGCGAGCGGTAT
CAGCTCACTCAAAGGCGGTAATACGGTTATCCACAGAATCAGGGGATAACGCAGGAAAGAACATGTGAGC
AAAAGGCCAGCAAAAGGCCAGGAACCGTAAAAAGGCCGCGTTGCTGGCGTTTTTCCATAGGCTCCGCCCC
CCTGACGAGCATCACAAAAATCGACGCTCAAGTCAGAGGTGGCGAAACCCGACAGGACTATAAAGATACC
AGGCGTTTCCCCCTGGAAGCTCCCTCGTGCGCTCTCCTGTTCCGACCCTGCCGCTTACCGGATACCTGTC
CGCCTTTCTCCCTTCGGGAAGCGTGGCGCTTTCTCATAGCTCACGCTGTAGGTATCTCAGTTCGGTGTAG
GTCGTTCGCTCCAAGCTGGGCTGTGTGCACGAACCCCCCGTTCAGCCCGACCGCTGCGCCTTATCCGGTA
ACTATCGTCTTGAGTCCAACCCGGTAAGACACGACTTATCGCCACTGGCAGCAGCCACTGGTAACAGGAT
TAGCAGAGCGAGGTATGTAGGCGGTGCTACAGAGTTCTTGAAGTGGTGGCCTAACTACGGCTACACTAGA
AGAACAGTATTTGGTATCTGCGCTCTGCTGAAGCCAGTTACCTTCGGAAAAAGAGTTGGTAGCTCTTGAT
CCGGCAAACAAACCACCGCTGGTAGCGGTGGTTTTTTTGTTTGCAAGCAGCAGATTACGCGCAGAAAAAA
AGGATCTCAAGAAGATCCTTTGATCTTTTCTACGGGGTCTGACGCTCAGTGGAACGAAAACTCACGTTAA
GGGATTTTGGTCATGAGATTATCAAAAAGGATCTTCACCTAGATCCTTTTAAATTAAAAATGAAGTTTTA
AATCAATCTAAAGTATATATGAGTAAACTTGGTCTGACAGTTACCAATGCTTAATCAGTGAGGCACCTAT
CTCAGCGATCTGTCTATTTCGTTCATCCATAGTTGCCTGACTCCCCGTCGTGTAGATAACTACGATACGG
GAGGGCTTACCATCTGGCCCCAGTGCTGCAATGATACCGCGAGACCCACGCTCACCGGCTCCAGATTTAT
CAGCAATAAACCAGCCAGCCGGAAGGGCCGAGCGCAGAAGTGGTCCTGCAACTTTATCCGCCTCCATCCA
GTCTATTAATTGTTGCCGGGAAGCTAGAGTAAGTAGTTCGCCAGTTAATAGTTTGCGCAACGTTGTTGCC
ATTGCTACAGGCATCGTGGTGTCACGCTCGTCGTTTGGTATGGCTTCATTCAGCTCCGGTTCCCAACGAT
CAAGGCGAGTTACATGATCCCCCATGTTGTGCAAAAAAGCGGTTAGCTCCTTCGGTCCTCCGATCGTTGT
CAGAAGTAAGTTGGCCGCAGTGTTATCACTCATGGTTATGGCAGCACTGCATAATTCTCTTACTGTCATG
CCATCCGTAAGATGCTTTTCTGTGACTGGTGAGTACTCAACCAAGTCATTCTGAGAATAGTGTATGCGGC
GACCGAGTTGCTCTTGCCCGGCGTCAATACGGGATAATACCGCGCCACATAGCAGAACTTTAAAAGTGCT
CATCATTGGAAAACGTTCTTCGGGGCGAAAACTCTCAAGGATCTTACCGCTGTTGAGATCCAGTTCGATG
TAACCCACTCGTGCACCCAACTGATCTTCAGCATCTTTTACTTTCACCAGCGTTTCTGGGTGAGCAAAAA
CAGGAAGGCAAAATGCCGCAAAAAAGGGAATAAGGGCGACACGGAAATGTTGAATACTCATACTCTTCCT
TTTTCAATATTATTGAAGCATTTATCAGGGTTATTGTCTCATGAGCGGATACATATTTGAATGTATTTAG
AAAAATAAACAAATAGGGGTTCCGCGCACATTTCCCCGAAAAGTGCCACCTGACGTCGACGGATCGGGAG
ATCTCCCGATCCCCTATGGTGCACTCTCAGTACAATCTGCTCTGATGCCGCATAGTTAAGCCAGTATCTG
CTCCCTGCT
Features (pLannotate 1.2.2; 27 found; start..end, strand, type, name):
    143..522     +  enhancer       CMV enhancer: human cytomegalovirus immediate early enhancer
    523..726     +  promoter       CMV promoter: human cytomegalovirus (CMV) immediate early promoter
    728..747     +  promoter       PLtetO-1 promoter (fragment): modified phage lambda PL promoter with tet operator sites (Lutz and Bujard, 1997)
    749..768     +  promoter       PLtetO-1 promoter (fragment): modified phage lambda PL promoter with tet operator sites (Lutz and Bujard, 1997)
    776..809     +  promoter       TRE3GV promoter (fragment): 3rd-generation Tet-responsive promoter that can be activated by binding of Tet-On® 3G, optimized for retroviral and lentiviral vectors
    969..1931    +  CDS            birA: BIRA_ECOLI - Also known as bioR, dhbB. Experimental evidence at protein level: Swiss-Prot protein existence level 1. Acts both as a biotin--[acetyl-CoA-carboxylase] ligase and a biotin-operon repressor. In the presence of ATP, BirA activates biotin to form the BirA-biotinyl-5'-adenylate (BirA-bio-5'-AMP or holoBirA) complex. HoloBirA can either transfer the biotinyl moiety to the biotin carboxyl carrier protein (BCCP) subunit of acetyl-CoA carboxylase, or bind to the biotin operator site and inhibit transcription of the operon. From Escherichia coli (strain K12).
   1932..1957    +  CDS            3xHA (fragment): three tandem HA epitope tags
   1989..2008    +  CDS            Strep-Tag II (fragment): peptide that binds Strep-Tactin®, an engineered form of streptavidin
   2049..2071    +  CDS            Strep-Tag II (fragment): peptide that binds Strep-Tactin®, an engineered form of streptavidin
   2085..2109    +  protein_bind   attB1: mutant version of attB; recombination site for the Gateway® BP reaction BP Clonase™
   2115..2489    +  CDS            IFITM1: IFM1_HUMAN - Also known as CD225, IFI17. Experimental evidence at protein level: Swiss-Prot protein existence level 1. IFN-induced antiviral protein which inhibits the entry of viruses to the host cell cytoplasm, permitting endocytosis, but preventing subsequent viral fusion and release of viral contents into the cytosol. Active against multiple viruses, including influenza A virus, SARS coronaviruses (SARS-CoV and SARS-CoV-2), Marburg virus (MARV), Ebola virus (EBOV), Dengue virus (DNV), West Nile virus (WNV), human immunodeficiency virus type 1 (HIV-1) and hepatitis C virus (HCV) (PubMed:263
   2494..2518    -  protein_bind   attB2: mutant version of attB; recombination site for the Gateway® BP reaction BP Clonase™
   2562..2786    +  polyA_signal   bGH poly(A) signal: bovine growth hormone polyadenylation signal
   2790..2811    +  promoter       SV40 promoter (fragment): SV40 enhancer and early promoter
   2832..3065    +  rep_origin     f1 ori (fragment) (sequence partly withheld): f1 bacteriophage origin of replication; arrow indicates direction of (+) strand synthesis
   3070..3117    +  protein_bind   FRT: FLP-mediated recombination occurs in the 8-bp core sequence TCTAGAAA (Turan and Bode, 2011). FLP recombinase from the Saccharomyces cerevisiae 2μ plasmid
   3125..4147    +  CDS            HygR: aminoglycoside phosphotransferase from E. coli; aph(4)-Ia; confers resistance to hygromycin
   4157..4282    +  CDS            ble (fragment): BLE_KLEPN - Experimental evidence at protein level: Swiss-Prot protein existence level 1. Binding protein with a strong affinity to the bleomycin family of antibiotics. Binds to CL990; an antimitotic-antibiotic compound. From Klebsiella pneumoniae.
   4277..4398    +  polyA_signal   SV40 poly(A) signal: SV40 polyadenylation signal
   4471..4487    -  protein_bind   lac operator: The lac repressor binds to the lac operator to inhibit transcription in E. coli. This inhibition can be relieved by adding lactose or isopropyl-β-D-thiogalactopyranoside (IPTG). lac repressor encoded by lacI
   4495..4525    -  promoter       lac promoter: promoter for the E. coli lac operon
   4540..4561    -  protein_bind   CAP binding site: CAP binding activates transcription in the presence of cAMP. E. coli catabolite activator protein
   4574..4666    -  CDS            lacI (fragment): lac repressor; lacI; The lac repressor binds to the lac operator to inhibit transcription in E. coli. This inhibition can be relieved by adding lactose or isopropyl-β-D-thiogalactopyranoside (IPTG).
   4849..5437    -  rep_origin     ori: high-copy-number ColE1/pMB1/pBR322/pUC origin of replication
   5608..6468    -  CDS            AmpR: β-lactamase; bla; confers resistance to ampicillin, carbenicillin, and related antibiotics
   6469..6573    -  promoter       AmpR promoter: bla
   6632..6684    -  misc_feature   bom (fragment): basis of mobility region from pBR322
