[The description below was written by a language model from this plasmid's Addgene catalogue record and pLannotate feature annotations shown in this document.]
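Description:
MAC-IFITM1 is a mammalian expression plasmid built on the MAC-tag-N backbone, into which human IFITM1 (interferon-induced transmembrane protein 1, CD225) was introduced by Gateway cloning. It is propagated in E. coli through a high-copy ColE1/pUC-type origin with ampicillin selection (AmpR under its own bla promoter). A partial f1 ori and remnants of lac regulatory sequence are also annotated in the backbone.

Expression is driven by the CMV enhancer and immediate-early promoter. Short matches to tet-operator-containing promoters are annotated directly downstream, which suggests a tetracycline-regulatable CMV/TetO arrangement, although the catalogue entry lists only a CMV promoter. The reading frame begins with the N-terminal MAC-tag, which the feature table resolves into an E. coli BirA-derived biotin ligase followed by an HA epitope and two Strep-Tag II motifs. The tag is joined through attB1 to the IFITM1 coding sequence, which ends before attB2 and a bGH polyadenylation signal. This tag composition supports both Strep-Tactin affinity purification of the bait and proximity-dependent biotinylation of nearby proteins from a single construct, with HA available for detection. The record does not state which BirA variant is present.

Downstream, an FRT site sits immediately ahead of a hygromycin resistance gene that has no full promoter of its own and is followed by an SV40 poly(A) signal. This layout is typical of FLP-mediated integration into a host cell line carrying a matching FRT site, with hygromycin selecting stable integrants. The stated purpose is MAC-tagged gene expression, and the associated study concerns SARS-CoV-2–host protein interactions, in which IFITM1 is an antiviral restriction factor.
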