Addgene plasmid #172417: MAC-IFITM1
Purpose: MAC-tagged gene expression
Depositing lab: Markku Varjosalo. Depositing organization: University of Helsinki, Institute of Biotechnology. Publication: SARS-CoV-2-host proteome interactions for antiviral drug discovery. Liu X, Huuskonen S, Laitinen T, Redchuk T, Bogacheva M, Salokas K, Pohner I, Ohman T, Tonduru AK, Hassinen A, Gawriyski L, Keskitalo S, Vartiainen MK, Pietiainen V, Poso A, Varjosalo M. Mol Syst Biol. 2021 Nov;17(11):e10396. doi: 10.15252/msb.202110396. PubMed 34709727.
Backbone
  Vector backbone: MAC-tag-N
  Vector type: Mammalian Expression
  Selectable markers: Hygromycin
Growth in bacteria
  Bacterial resistance: Ampicillin, 100 μg/mL
  Growth temperature: 37°C
  Growth strain: DH5alpha
  Copy number: Unknown
Gene/Insert
  Gene/Insert name: Interferon-induced transmembrane protein 1 (CD antigen CD225) (alt name: IFITM1)
  Species: H. sapiens (human)
  Entrez Gene: IFITM1 (a.k.a. 9-27, CD225, DSPA2a, IFI17, LEU13)
  Promoter: CMV promoter
  Tag / fusion protein: MAC-tag (N terminal on backbone)
  Cloning method: Gateway Cloning
  Sequencing primers: 5′ CMVfor :CGCAAATGGGCGGTAGGCGTG; 3′ pCR3.1-BGHrev: TAGAAGGCACAGTCGAGG
Terms and licenses: Academic/Nonprofit Terms; Industry Terms
How to cite: MAC-IFITM1 was a gift from Markku Varjosalo (Addgene plasmid # 172417 ; http://n2t.net/addgene:172417 ; RRID:Addgene_172417)
